Addgene plasmid #46410: pGEX BRDG1-SH2
Depositing lab: Bruce Mayer. Depositing organization: University of Connecticut Health Center. Publication: High-throughput phosphotyrosine profiling using SH2 domains. Machida K, Thompson CM, Dierck K, Jablonowski K, Karkkainen S, Liu B, Zhang H, Nash PD, Newman DK, Nollau P, Pawson T, Renkema GH, Saksela K, Schiller MR, Shin DG, Mayer BJ. Mol Cell. 2007 Jun 22;26(6):899-915. 10.1016/j.molcel.2007.05.031 PubMed 17588523.
Backbone
  Vector backbone: pGEX6P1
  Backbone manufacturer: GE Healthcare Biosciences
  Backbone size w/o insert (bp): 4900
  Vector type: Bacterial Expression
Growth in bacteria
  Bacterial resistance: Ampicillin, 100 μg/mL
  Growth temperature: 37°C
  Growth strain: DH5alpha
  Copy number: Low Copy
Gene/Insert
  Gene/Insert name: BRDG1 (alt names: STAP1; BRDG1; STAP-1; STAP1)
  Species: H. sapiens (human)
  Insert size (bp): 363
  Mutation: contains amino acids 167-283
  Entrez Gene: STAP1 (a.k.a. BRDG1, STAP-1)
  Promoter: Tac
  Tag / fusion protein: GST (N terminal on backbone); PreScission (N terminal on backbone)
  Cloning method: Restriction Enzyme; 5′ cloning site BamHI (not destroyed); 3′ cloning site EcoRI (not destroyed)
  Sequencing primers: 5′ pGEX-5; 3′ pGEX-3
Terms and licenses: Academic/Nonprofit Terms; Industry Terms: Not Available to Industry
Depositor comments: The molecular weight of the GST fusion protein is approximately 38.1 kDa
How to cite: pGEX BRDG1-SH2 was a gift from Bruce Mayer (Addgene plasmid # 46410 ; http://n2t.net/addgene:46410 ; RRID:Addgene_46410)
