[The description below was written by a language model from this plasmid's Addgene catalogue record and pLannotate feature annotations shown in this document.]
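Description:
pGEX BRDG1-SH2 is a bacterial expression plasmid built on the pGEX6P1 backbone for producing the SH2 domain of human BRDG1 (STAP1, also called STAP-1) as a glutathione S-transferase fusion in E. coli. The insert is a 363 bp fragment encoding amino acids 167-283 of STAP1, cloned between BamHI and EcoRI sites that both remain intact. It sits in frame downstream of the Schistosoma japonicum GST coding sequence and the backbone's PreScission protease recognition site, so the GST moiety can be used for glutathione-affinity capture and, if desired, cleaved off afterwards. The depositor gives the fusion protein's mass as approximately 38.1 kDa.

Transcription is driven by the tac promoter, a strong trp/lac hybrid, followed by a lac operator. The plasmid carries its own lacI gene under the lacIq promoter, which supplies enough repressor to keep expression off until it is induced with IPTG. The plasmid is maintained through a ColE1/pMB1-type origin and selected with the ampicillin resistance gene (β-lactamase) under its native promoter. The catalogue lists it as low copy, although the feature annotation describes the origin family generically as high copy. The full 5,324 nt sequence also contains backbone remnants typical of pGEX vectors: fragments of rop and bom, a short yciV fragment, and a lac promoter/operator/lacZα segment downstream of lacI. None of these contribute to the payload.

The associated publication concerns high-throughput phosphotyrosine profiling with SH2 domains, which points to use of the purified GST-SH2 protein as a probe for tyrosine-phosphorylated binding sites.
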