Features (pLannotate 1.2.2; 17 found; start..end, strand, type, name):
      6..107     -  CDS            yciV (fragment): RNAAM_ECOLI - Also known as trpH From Escherichia coli (strain K12).
    183..211     +  promoter       tac promoter: strong E. coli promoter; hybrid between the trp and lac UV5 promoters
    219..235     +  protein_bind   lac operator: The lac repressor binds to the lac operator to inhibit transcription in E. coli. This inhibition can be relieved by adding lactose or isopropyl-β-D-thiogalactopyranoside (IPTG). lac repressor encoded by lacI
    258..911     +  CDS            GST26_SCHJA: Experimental evidence at protein level: Swiss-Prot protein existence level 1. GST isoenzymes appear to play a central role in the parasite detoxification system. Other functions are also suspected including a role in increasing the solubility of haematin in the parasite gut. From Schistosoma japonicum (Blood fluke).
    951..1301    +  CDS            STAP1 (fragment): STAP1_HUMAN - Also known as BRDG1. Experimental evidence at protein level: Swiss-Prot protein existence level 1. In BCR signaling, appears to function as a docking protein acting downstream of TEC and participates in a positive feedback loop by increasing the activity of TEC. From Homo sapiens (Human).
   1341..1380    +  CDS            rop (fragment): Rop protein, which maintains plasmids at low copy number; rop
   1482..1522    +  misc_feature   bom (fragment): basis of mobility region from pBR322
   1627..1731    +  promoter       AmpR promoter: bla
   1732..2592    +  CDS            AmpR: β-lactamase; bla; confers resistance to ampicillin, carbenicillin, and related antibiotics
   2763..3351    +  rep_origin     ori: high-copy-number ColE1/pMB1/pBR322/pUC origin of replication
   3537..3588    -  misc_feature   bom (fragment): basis of mobility region from pBR322
   3595..3672    +  promoter       lacIq promoter: lacI (mutant); In the lacIq allele, a single base change in the promoter boosts expression of the lacI gene about 10-fold.
   3673..4755    +  CDS            lacI: lac repressor; lacI; The lac repressor binds to the lac operator to inhibit transcription in E. coli. This inhibition can be relieved by adding lactose or isopropyl-β-D-thiogalactopyranoside (IPTG).
   4768..4789    +  protein_bind   CAP binding site: CAP binding activates transcription in the presence of cAMP. E. coli catabolite activator protein
   4804..4834    +  promoter       lac promoter: promoter for the E. coli lac operon
   4842..4858    +  protein_bind   lac operator: The lac repressor binds to the lac operator to inhibit transcription in E. coli. This inhibition can be relieved by adding lactose or isopropyl-β-D-thiogalactopyranoside (IPTG). lac repressor encoded by lacI
   4878..5051    +  CDS            lacZα: LacZα fragment of β-galactosidase; lacZ fragment
>Addgene plasmid #46410 | pGEX BRDG1-SH2 | depositor full sequence | sequence record 65541 | Full Sequence
ACGTTATCGACTGCACGGTGCACCAATGCTTCTGGCGTCAGGCAGCCATCGGAAGCTGTGGTATGGCTGT
GCAGGTCGTAAATCACTGCATAATTCGTGTCGCTCAAGGCGCACTCCCGTTCTGGATAATGTTTTTTGCG
CCGACATCATAACGGTTCTGGCAAATATTCTGAAATGAGCTGTTGACAATTAATCATCGGCTCGTATAAT
GTGTGGAATTGTGAGCGGATAACAATTTCACACAGGAAACAGTATTCATGTCCCCTATACTAGGTTATTG
GAAAATTAAGGGCCTTGTGCAACCCACTCGACTTCTTTTGGAATATCTTGAAGAAAAATATGAAGAGCAT
TTGTATGAGCGCGATGAAGGTGATAAATGGCGAAACAAAAAGTTTGAATTGGGTTTGGAGTTTCCCAATC
TTCCTTATTATATTGATGGTGATGTTAAATTAACACAGTCTATGGCCATCATACGTTATATAGCTGACAA
GCACAACATGTTGGGTGGTTGTCCAAAAGAGCGTGCAGAGATTTCAATGCTTGAAGGAGCGGTTTTGGAT
ATTAGATACGGTGTTTCGAGAATTGCATATAGTAAAGACTTTGAAACTCTCAAAGTTGATTTTCTTAGCA
AGCTACCTGAAATGCTGAAAATGTTCGAAGATCGTTTATGTCATAAAACATATTTAAATGGTGATCATGT
AACCCATCCTGACTTCATGTTGTATGACGCTCTTGATGTTGTTTTATACATGGACCCAATGTGCCTGGAT
GCGTTCCCAAAATTAGTTTGTTTTAAAAAACGTATTGAAGCTATCCCACAAATTGATAAGTACTTGAAAT
CCAGCAAGTATATAGCATGGCCTTTGCAGGGCTGGCAAGCCACGTTTGGTGGTGGCGACCATCCTCCAAA
ATCGGATCTGGAAGTTCTGTTCCAGGGGCCCCTGGGATCCGATTATGTGGATGTACTGAACCCTATGCCA
GCATGTTTTTATACAGTGTCCCGGAAAGAGGCAACTGAGATGCTCCAGAAGAACCCTTCTTTGGGAAATA
TGATCCTGAGGCCTGGTAGTGACAGTAGAAACTACTCCATCACTATTCGGCAGGAGATAGACATTCCAAG
AATCAAGCACTACAAAGTGATGAGCGTAGGACAAAACTACACTATTGAACTGGAAAAACCTGTAACACTC
CCAAACCTTTTCAGTGTCATTGATTATTTTGTGAAGGAGACTCGAGGAAATTTAAGACCATTTATATGTT
CAACTGATGAAAACACTGGTCAAGAACCCAGTATGGAAGGGGGAATTCTATGAGCGGCCGCATCGTGACT
GACTGACGATCTGCCTCGCGCGTTTCGGTGATGACGGTGAAAACCTCTGACACATGCAGCTCCCGGAGAC
GGTCACAGCTTGTCTGTAAGCGGATGCCGGGAGCAGACAAGCCCGTCAGGGCGCGTCAGCGGGTGTTGGC
GGGTGTCGGGGCGCAGCCATGACCCAGTCACGTAGCGATAGCGGAGTGTATAATTCTTGAAGACGAAAGG
GCCTCGTGATACGCCTATTTTTATAGGTTAATGTCATGATAATAATGGTTTCTTAGACGTCAGGTGGCAC
TTTTCGGGGAAATGTGCGCGGAACCCCTATTTGTTTATTTTTCTAAATACATTCAAATATGTATCCGCTC
ATGAGACAATAACCCTGATAAATGCTTCAATAATATTGAAAAAGGAAGAGTATGAGTATTCAACATTTCC
GTGTCGCCCTTATTCCCTTTTTTGCGGCATTTTGCCTTCCTGTTTTTGCTCACCCAGAAACGCTGGTGAA
AGTAAAAGATGCTGAAGATCAGTTGGGTGCACGAGTGGGTTACATCGAACTGGATCTCAACAGCGGTAAG
ATCCTTGAGAGTTTTCGCCCCGAAGAACGTTTTCCAATGATGAGCACTTTTAAAGTTCTGCTATGTGGCG
CGGTATTATCCCGTGTTGACGCCGGGCAAGAGCAACTCGGTCGCCGCATACACTATTCTCAGAATGACTT
GGTTGAGTACTCACCAGTCACAGAAAAGCATCTTACGGATGGCATGACAGTAAGAGAATTATGCAGTGCT
GCCATAACCATGAGTGATAACACTGCGGCCAACTTACTTCTGACAACGATCGGAGGACCGAAGGAGCTAA
CCGCTTTTTTGCACAACATGGGGGATCATGTAACTCGCCTTGATCGTTGGGAACCGGAGCTGAATGAAGC
CATACCAAACGACGAGCGTGACACCACGATGCCTGCAGCAATGGCAACAACGTTGCGCAAACTATTAACT
GGCGAACTACTTACTCTAGCTTCCCGGCAACAATTAATAGACTGGATGGAGGCGGATAAAGTTGCAGGAC
CACTTCTGCGCTCGGCCCTTCCGGCTGGCTGGTTTATTGCTGATAAATCTGGAGCCGGTGAGCGTGGGTC
TCGCGGTATCATTGCAGCACTGGGGCCAGATGGTAAGCCCTCCCGTATCGTAGTTATCTACACGACGGGG
AGTCAGGCAACTATGGATGAACGAAATAGACAGATCGCTGAGATAGGTGCCTCACTGATTAAGCATTGGT
AACTGTCAGACCAAGTTTACTCATATATACTTTAGATTGATTTAAAACTTCATTTTTAATTTAAAAGGAT
CTAGGTGAAGATCCTTTTTGATAATCTCATGACCAAAATCCCTTAACGTGAGTTTTCGTTCCACTGAGCG
TCAGACCCCGTAGAAAAGATCAAAGGATCTTCTTGAGATCCTTTTTTTCTGCGCGTAATCTGCTGCTTGC
AAACAAAAAAACCACCGCTACCAGCGGTGGTTTGTTTGCCGGATCAAGAGCTACCAACTCTTTTTCCGAA
GGTAACTGGCTTCAGCAGAGCGCAGATACCAAATACTGTCCTTCTAGTGTAGCCGTAGTTAGGCCACCAC
TTCAAGAACTCTGTAGCACCGCCTACATACCTCGCTCTGCTAATCCTGTTACCAGTGGCTGCTGCCAGTG
GCGATAAGTCGTGTCTTACCGGGTTGGACTCAAGACGATAGTTACCGGATAAGGCGCAGCGGTCGGGCTG
AACGGGGGGTTCGTGCACACAGCCCAGCTTGGAGCGAACGACCTACACCGAACTGAGATACCTACAGCGT
GAGCTATGAGAAAGCGCCACGCTTCCCGAAGGGAGAAAGGCGGACAGGTATCCGGTAAGCGGCAGGGTCG
GAACAGGAGAGCGCACGAGGGAGCTTCCAGGGGGAAACGCCTGGTATCTTTATAGTCCTGTCGGGTTTCG
CCACCTCTGACTTGAGCGTCGATTTTTGTGATGCTCGTCAGGGGGGCGGAGCCTATGGAAAAACGCCAGC
AACGCGGCCTTTTTACGGTTCCTGGCCTTTTGCTGGCCTTTTGCTCACATGTTCTTTCCTGCGTTATCCC
CTGATTCTGTGGATAACCGTATTACCGCCTTTGAGTGAGCTGATACCGCTCGCCGCAGCCGAACGACCGA
GCGCAGCGAGTCAGTGAGCGAGGAAGCGGAAGAGCGCCTGATGCGGTATTTTCTCCTTACGCATCTGTGC
GGTATTTCACACCGCATAAATTCCGACACCATCGAATGGTGCAAAACCTTTCGCGGTATGGCATGATAGC
GCCCGGAAGAGAGTCAATTCAGGGTGGTGAATGTGAAACCAGTAACGTTATACGATGTCGCAGAGTATGC
CGGTGTCTCTTATCAGACCGTTTCCCGCGTGGTGAACCAGGCCAGCCACGTTTCTGCGAAAACGCGGGAA
AAAGTGGAAGCGGCGATGGCGGAGCTGAATTACATTCCCAACCGCGTGGCACAACAACTGGCGGGCAAAC
AGTCGTTGCTGATTGGCGTTGCCACCTCCAGTCTGGCCCTGCACGCGCCGTCGCAAATTGTCGCGGCGAT
TAAATCTCGCGCCGATCAACTGGGTGCCAGCGTGGTGGTGTCGATGGTAGAACGAAGCGGCGTCGAAGCC
TGTAAAGCGGCGGTGCACAATCTTCTCGCGCAACGCGTCAGTGGGCTGATCATTAACTATCCGCTGGATG
ACCAGGATGCCATTGCTGTGGAAGCTGCCTGCACTAATGTTCCGGCGTTATTTCTTGATGTCTCTGACCA
GACACCCATCAACAGTATTATTTTCTCCCATGAAGACGGTACGCGACTGGGCGTGGAGCATCTGGTCGCA
TTGGGTCACCAGCAAATCGCGCTGTTAGCGGGCCCATTAAGTTCTGTCTCGGCGCGTCTGCGTCTGGCTG
GCTGGCATAAATATCTCACTCGCAATCAAATTCAGCCGATAGCGGAACGGGAAGGCGACTGGAGTGCCAT
GTCCGGTTTTCAACAAACCATGCAAATGCTGAATGAGGGCATCGTTCCCACTGCGATGCTGGTTGCCAAC
GATCAGATGGCGCTGGGCGCAATGCGCGCCATTACCGAGTCCGGGCTGCGCGTTGGTGCGGATATCTCGG
TAGTGGGATACGACGATACCGAAGACAGCTCATGTTATATCCCGCCGTCAACCACCATCAAACAGGATTT
TCGCCTGCTGGGGCAAACCAGCGTGGACCGCTTGCTGCAACTCTCTCAGGGCCAGGCGGTGAAGGGCAAT
CAGCTGTTGCCCGTCTCACTGGTGAAAAGAAAAACCACCCTGGCGCCCAATACGCAAACCGCCTCTCCCC
GCGCGTTGGCCGATTCATTAATGCAGCTGGCACGACAGGTTTCCCGACTGGAAAGCGGGCAGTGAGCGCA
ACGCAATTAATGTGAGTTAGCTCACTCATTAGGCACCCCAGGCTTTACACTTTATGCTTCCGGCTCGTAT
GTTGTGTGGAATTGTGAGCGGATAACAATTTCACACAGGAAACAGCTATGACCATGATTACGGATTCACT
GGCCGTCGTTTTACAACGTCGTGACTGGGAAAACCCTGGCGTTACCCAACTTAATCGCCTTGCAGCACAT
CCCCCTTTCGCCAGCTGGCGTAATAGCGAAGAGGCCCGCACCGATCGCCCTTCCCAACAGTTGCGCAGCC
TGAATGGCGAATGGCGCTTTGCCTGGTTTCCGGCACCAGAAGCGGTGCCGGAAAGCTGGCTGGAGTGCGA
TCTTCCTGAGGCCGATACTGTCGTCGTCCCCTCAAACTGGCAGATGCACGGTTACGATGCGCCCATCTAC
ACCAACGTAACCTATCCCATTACGGTCAATCCGCCGTTTGTTCCCACGGAGAATCCGACGGGTTGTTACT
CGCTCACATTTAATGTTGATGAAAGCTGGCTACAGGAAGGCCAGACGCGAATTATTTTTGATGGCGTTGG
AATT
