>Addgene plasmid #46410 | pGEX BRDG1-SH2 | depositor partial sequence | sequence record 65542 | Insert sequence
GGATCCGATTATGTGGATGTACTGAACCCTATGCCAGCATGTTTTTATACAGTGTCCCGGAAAGAGGCAA
CTGAGATGCTCCAGAAGAACCCTTCTTTGGGAAATATGATCCTGAGGCCTGGTAGTGACAGTAGAAACTA
CTCCATCACTATTCGGCAGGAGATAGACATTCCAAGAATCAAGCACTACAAAGTGATGAGCGTAGGACAA
AACTACACTATTGAACTGGAAAAACCTGTAACACTCCCAAACCTTTTCAGTGTCATTGATTATTTTGTGA
AGGAGACTCGAGGAAATTTAAGACCATTTATATGTTCAACTGATGAAAACACTGGTCAAGAACCCAGTAT
GGAAGGGGGAATTC
