>Addgene plasmid #46410 | pGEX BRDG1-SH2 | addgene partial sequence | sequence record 67988 | pGEX-3 5'-CCGGGAGCTGCATGTGTCAGAGG-3'
AGGCAGATCGTCAGTCAGTCACGATGCGGCCGCTCATAGAATTCCCCCTTCCATACTGGGTTCTTGACCA
GTGTTTTCATCAGTTGAACATATAAATGGTCTTAAATTTCCTCGAGTCTCCTTCACAAAATAATCAATGA
CACTGAAAAGGTTTGGGAGTGTTACAGGTTTTTCCAGTTCAATAGTGTAGTTTTGTCCTACGCTCATCAC
TTTGTAGTGCTTGATTCTTGGAATGTCTATCTCCTGCCGAATAGTGATGGAGTAGTTTCTACTGTCACTA
CCAGGCCTCAGGATCATATTTCCCAAAGAAGGGTTCTTCTGGAGCATCTCAGTTGCCTCTTTCCGGGACA
CTGTATAAAAACATGCTGGCATAGGGTTCAGTACATCCACATAATCGGATCCCAGGGGCCCCTGGAACAG
AACTTCCAGATCCGATTTTGGAGGATGGTCGCCACCACCAAACGTGGCTTGCCAGCCCTGCAAAGGCCAT
GCTATATACTTGCTGGATTTCAAGTACTTATCAATTTGTGGGATAGCTTCAATACGTTTTTTAAAACAAA
CTAATTTTGGGAACGCATCCAGGCACATTGGGTCCATGTATAAAACAACATCAAGAGCGTCATACAACAT
GAAGTCAGGATGGGTTACATGATCACCATTTAAATATGTTTTATGACATAAACGATCTTCGAACATTTTC
AGCATTTCAGGTAGCTTGCTAAGAAAATCAACTTTGAGAGTTTCAAAGTCTTTACTATATGCAATTCTCG
AAA
